>Addgene plasmid #66390 | GRM5-Tango | addgene full sequence | sequence record 245408 | Addgene NGS Result
GACGGATCGGGAGATCTCCCGATCCCCTATGGTGCACTCTCAGTACAATCTGCTCTGATGCCGCATAGTT
AAGCCAGTATCTGCTCCCTGCTTGTGTGTTGGAGGTCGCTGAGTAGTGCGCGAGCAAAATTTAAGCTACA
ACAAGGCAAGGCTTGACCGACAATTGCATGAAGAATCTGCTTAGGGTTAGGCGTTTTGCGCTGCTTCGCG
ATGTACGGGCCAGATATACGCGTTGACATTGATTATTGACTAGTTATTAATAGTAATCAATTACGGGGTC
ATTAGTTCATAGCCCATATATGGAGTTCCGCGTTACATAACTTACGGTAAATGGCCCGCCTGGCTGACCG
CCCAACGACCCCCGCCCATTGACGTCAATAATGACGTATGTTCCCATAGTAACGCCAATAGGGACTTTCC
ATTGACGTCAATGGGTGGAGTATTTACGGTAAACTGCCCACTTGGCAGTACATCAAGTGTATCATATGCC
AAGTACGCCCCCTATTGACGTCAATGACGGTAAATGGCCCGCCTGGCATTATGCCCAGTACATGACCTTA
TGGGACTTTCCTACTTGGCAGTACATCTACGTATTAGTCATCGCTATTACCATGGTGATGCGGTTTTGGC
AGTACATCAATGGGCGTGGATAGCGGTTTGACTCACGGGGATTTCCAAGTCTCCACCCCATTGACGTCAA
TGGGAGTTTGTTTTGGCACCAAAATCAACGGGACTTTCCAAAATGTCGTAACAACTCCGCCCCATTGACG
CAAATGGGCGGTAGGCGTGTACGGTGGGAGGTCTATATAAGCAGAGCTCTCTGGCTAACTAGAGAACCCA
CTGCTTACTGGCTTATCGAAATTAATACGACTCACTATAGGGAGACCCAAGCTGGCTAGCGTTTAAACTT
AAGCTTGGTACCGAGCTCGGATCCACTAGTCCAGTGTGGTGGAATTCTGCAGATATCCAGCACAGTGGCG
GCCGCGCCACCATGAAGACGATCATCGCCCTGAGCTACATCTTCTGCCTGGTATTCGCCGACTACAAGGA
CGATGATGACGCCAGCATCGATATGGTGCTGTTGCTGATCCTTTCAGTGCTCCTGCTGAAGGAAGACGTA
CGGGGCTCCGCCCAGTCCAGCGAGCGACGGGTGGTGGCTCATATGCCAGGAGACATCATAATCGGGGCAT
TGTTCAGCGTCCATCACCAGCCAACTGTCGACAAGGTCCATGAGCGAAAATGCGGCGCGGTACGCGAGCA
GTACGGCATTCAAAGGGTGGAGGCCATGTTGCACACACTGGAGAGAATTAACAGCGATCCTACCTTGCTG
CCTAACATTACATTGGGATGCGAAATCCGCGATTCCTGCTGGCACAGCGCAGTGGCTCTGGAGCAAAGCA
TTGAATTTATCCGGGATAGTTTGATCAGCAGCGAAGAGGAGGAGGGACTGGTACGATGCGTTGATGGTAG
CAGCAGCTCCTTCAGGTCTAAGAAACCCATCGTAGGGGTTATCGGGCCTGGATCCTCCTCCGTTGCGATC
CAAGTTCAGAACCTGCTGCAACTGTTTAATATTCCCCAGATTGCTTATAGTGCAACTTCCATGGACTTGT
CCGATAAGACCCTTTTTAAGTATTTCATGCGGGTAGTTCCAAGCGACGCTCAGCAGGCAAGGGCCATGGT
GGATATCGTGAAGCGCTACAACTGGACTTATGTCAGTGCTGTGCATACTGAGGGCAATTATGGGGAGTCC
GGAATGGAAGCATTCAAGGACATGTCTGCTAAGGAGGGAATCTGCATCGCCCACAGCTACAAGATCTATA
GTAACGCTGGGGAGCAGTCCTTTGATAAGTTGCTGAAAAAGCTCACTAGCCACCTTCCCAAGGCCCGAGT
TGTCGCCTGCTTCTGCGAGGGAATGACAGTTCGGGGCTTGCTCATGGCTATGCGGAGGCTGGGGTTGGCA
GGAGAATTCCTGCTGCTCGGATCAGATGGTTGGGCCGATAGATACGACGTCACAGATGGCTACCAAAGGG
AAGCAGTTGGAGGCATTACCATCAAGCTGCAGTCTCCTGATGTGAAGTGGTTCGACGACTACTACTTGAA
GCTGAGGCCCGAGACAAATCACAGAAACCCATGGTTCCAAGAGTTTTGGCAACACAGATTTCAATGCAGG
CTGGAAGGCTTCCCACAGGAAAATTCCAAGTACAATAAGACCTGTAACTCATCACTGACGTTGAAAACTC
ACCATGTACAGGATTCAAAGATGGGATTCGTGATTAATGCTATCTACTCTATGGCCTATGGCCTCCACAA
TATGCAAATGAGCTTGTGTCCCGGCTACGCAGGCCTCTGTGACGCAATGAAACCCATAGATGGGCGAAAG
TTGCTCGAAAGTCTGATGAAGACTAACTTCACCGGAGTGTCCGGCGATACAATCCTGTTTGACGAAAACG
GTGATTCTCCTGGACGCTACGAGATCATGAACTTCAAAGAGATGGGCAAGGATTATTTTGATTATATCAA
CGTTGGGAGTTGGGATAACGGCGAATTGAAAATGGACGATGATGAGGTGTGGAGCAAAAAGTCCAACATC
ATCCGGAGCGTGTGCTCCGAACCATGCGAGAAGGGGCAGATTAAGGTGATAAGGAAGGGAGAGGTGAGTT
GCTGTTGGACTTGCACCCCTTGCAAAGAGAACGAGTACGTCTTTGACGAATATACCTGCAAGGCTTGCCA
GCTGGGGTCCTGGCCTACGGATGATTTGACCGGATGCGATCTGATCCCCGTGCAGTATCTGAGATGGGGC
GACCCAGAGCCCATTGCAGCGGTGGTTTTCGCTTGTCTCGGCCTGCTTGCAACTCTGTTCGTGACTGTTG
TATTCATCATTTACCGAGATACCCCCGTGGTTAAGAGCAGTTCTAGAGAACTGTGCTACATTATCCTGGC
CGGCATATGCCTTGGTTATCTGTGTACGTTCTGCCTCATTGCCAAACCAAAACAGATCTATTGCTATCTG
CAGCGCATTGGGATCGGCCTGTCTCCCGCCATGTCCTATTCAGCGCTCGTGACCAAAACCAATCGAATCG
CGAGGATCCTGGCAGGGTCTAAGAAAAAAATATGTACCAAGAAACCAAGATTTATGTCCGCCTGTGCCCA
GCTCGTGATCGCCTTCATCCTGATCTGTATCCAGCTTGGCATTATAGTTGCCCTTTTTATAATGGAGCCC
CCAGACATCATGCATGACTACCCTTCCATCAGGGAAGTGTACCTCATCTGCAATACTACCAATCTGGGGG
TGGTAACCCCACTGGGATATAATGGCCTCCTGATCCTGAGCTGTACCTTTTACGCGTTTAAGACGCGCAA
TGTGCCCGCGAATTTTAATGAGGCCAAATATATTGCTTTTACCATGTATACGACTTGTATAATCTGGCTG
GCCTTCGTGCCAATCTATTTTGGATCCAATTATAAGATAATTACCATGTGCTTTAGCGTTTCCTTGAGCG
CCACCGTGGCACTCGGATGCATGTTCGTTCCTAAGGTATATATTATTCTGGCTAAACCAGAGCGCAATGT
CCGCAGCGCTTTCACGACATCTACCGTCGTTAGGATGCATGTGGGAGATGGAAAGTCAAGCAGTGCAGCC
AGTAGGAGCAGCAGCCTGGTGAATCTGTGGAAACGGCGAGGGAGTAGTGGGGAAACCCTGAGATACAAGG
ACAGAAGGCTCGCTCAACATAAAAGCGAGATAGAATGTTTCACCCCCAAGGGGAGCATGGGTAACGGAGG
ACGCGCTACTATGTCATCTTCAAATGGAAAGTCCGTGACTTGGGCCCAAAATGAAAAAAGTAGCCGCGGA
CAACACCTGTGGCAGCGCCTGTCAATTCATATCAATAAGAAGGAGAACCCCAACCAGACCGCTGTGATCA
AACCATTTCCCAAGAGTACAGAGTCACGGGGGCTGGGAGCTGGCGCCGGAGCCGGAGGAAGTGCGGGCGG
CGTGGGGGCCACGGGAGGTGCTGGATGCGCCGGGGCCGGACCAGGGGGGCCCGAGTCCCCAGATGCGGGC
CCCAAAGCTCTGTACGACGTGGCTGAGGCTGAAGAGCACTTCCCCGCTCCTGCTCGGCCAAGAAGCCCCT
CCCCAATTTCAACCTTGTCACATCGGGCCGGGTCAGCCTCAAGAACCGATGATGATGTTCCTAGTCTTCA
TTCCGAACCCGTGGCTCGAAGCTCCTCCTCTCAGGGCAGCCTGATGGAGCAGATAAGCTCCGTGGTGACA
AGATTCACCGCCAACATTTCAGAATTGAACAGTATGATGCTGTCAACCGCCGCACCCAGTCCTGGTGTTG
GCGCACCTCTCTGCAGTAGCTATCTGATCCCCAAGGAAATCCAGCTGCCTACTACTATGACCACCTTCGC
TGAGATCCAGCCTCTGCCAGCCATTGAAGTGACTGGCGGGGCGCAACCAGCTGCAGGCGCTCAGGCTGCT
GGCGACGCGGCCAGGGAAAGTCCAGCCGCTGGACCTGAAGCCGCAGCGGCTAAGCCTGATCTCGAAGAGT
TGGTCGCCCTGACCCCGCCAAGCCCATTCCGGGACTCCGTGGACTCCGGTAGTACTACTCCCAACTCCCC
AGTCAGTGAGTCCGCACTTTGTATTCCAAGCTCACCCAAGTACGACACTCTGATTATTCGGGATTACACG
CAGTCCTCCTCCAGCCTGATCGATACCGGTGGACGCACCCCACCCAGCCTGGGTCCCCAAGATGAGTCCT
GCACCACCGCCAGCTCCTCCCTGGCCAAGGACACTTCATCGACCGGTGAGAACCTGTACTTCCAGCTAAG
ATTAGATAAAAGTAAAGTGATTAACAGCGCATTAGAGCTGCTTAATGAGGTCGGAATCGAAGGTTTAACA
ACCCGTAAACTCGCCCAGAAGCTAGGTGTAGAGCAGCCTACATTGTATTGGCATGTAAAAAATAAGCGGG
CTTTGCTCGACGCCTTAGCCATTGAGATGTTAGATAGGCACCATACTCACTTTTGCCCTTTAGAAGGGGA
AAGCTGGCAAGATTTTTTACGTAATAACGCTAAAAGTTTTAGATGTGCTTTACTAAGTCATCGCGATGGA
GCAAAAGTACATTTAGGTACACGGCCTACAGAAAAACAGTATGAAACTCTCGAAAATCAATTAGCCTTTT
TATGCCAACAAGGTTTTTCACTAGAGAATGCATTATATGCACTCAGCGCTGTGGGGCATTTTACTTTAGG
TTGCGTATTGGAAGATCAAGAGCATCAAGTCGCTAAAGAAGAAAGGGAAACACCTACTACTGATAGTATG
CCGCCATTATTACGACAAGCTATCGAATTATTTGATCACCAAGGTGCAGAGCCAGCCTTCTTATTCGGCC
TTGAATTGATCATATGCGGATTAGAAAAACAACTTAAATGTGAAAGTGGGTCCGCGTACAGCCGCGCGCG
TACGAAAAACAATTACGGGTCTACCATCGAGGGCCTGCTCGATCTCCCGGACGACGACGCCCCCGAAGAG
GCGGGGCTGGCGGCTCCGCGCCTGTCCTTTCTCCCCGCGGGACACACGCGCAGACTGTCGACGGCCCCCC
CGACCGATGTCAGCCTGGGGGACGAGCTCCACTTAGACGGCGAGGACGTGGCGATGGCGCATGCCGACGC
GCTAGACGATTTCGATCTGGACATGTTGGGGGACGGGGATTCCCCGGGTCCGGGATTTACCCCCCACGAC
TCCGCCCCCTACGGCGCTCTGGATATGGCCGACTTCGAGTTTGAGCAGATGTTTACCGATGCCCTTGGAA
TTGACGAGTACGGTGGGTAGTCTAGAGGGCCCGTTTAAACCCGCTGATCAGCCTCGACTGTGCCTTCTAG
TTGCCAGCCATCTGTTGTTTGCCCCTCCCCCGTGCCTTCCTTGACCCTGGAAGGTGCCACTCCCACTGTC
CTTTCCTAATAAAATGAGGAAATTGCATCGCATTGTCTGAGTAGGTGTCATTCTATTCTGGGGGGTGGGG
TGGGGCAGGACAGCAAGGGGGAGGATTGGGAAGACAATAGCAGGCATGCTGGGGATGCGGTGGGCTCTAT
GGCTTCTGAGGCGGAAAGAACCAGCTGGGGCTCTAGGGGGTATCCCC
[124 nt withheld, positions 6138-6261]
C
[91 nt withheld, positions 6263-6353]
A
[49 nt withheld, positions 6355-6403]
CCTTTGACGTTGGAGTCCACGTTCTTT
[37 nt withheld, positions 6431-6467]
ACCCTATCTCGGTCTATTCTTTTGATTTATAAGGGATTTTGCCGATTTCGGCCTATTGGTTAAAAAATGA
GCTGATTTAACAAAAATTTAACGCGAATTAATTCTGTGGAATGTGTGTCAGTTAGGGTGTGGAAAGTCCC
CAGGCTCCCCAGCAGGCAGAAGTATGCAAAGCATGCATCTCAATTAGTCAGCAACCAGGTGTGGAAAGTC
CCCAGGCTCCCCAGCAGGCAGAAGTATGCAAAGCATGCATCTCAATTAGTCAGCAACCATAGTCCCGCCC
CTAACTCCGCCCATCCCGCCCCTAACTCCGCCCAGTTCCGCCCATTCTCCGCCCCATGGCTGACTAATTT
TTTTTATTTATGCAGAGGCCGAGGCCGCCTCTGCCTCTGAGCTATTCCAGAAGTAGTGAGGAGGCTTTTT
TGGAGGCCTAGGCTTTTGCAAAAAGCTCCCGGGAGCTTGTATATCCATTTTCGGATCTGATCAAGAGACA
GGATGAGGATCGTTTCGCATGATTGAACAAGATGGATTGCACGCAGGTTCTCCGGCCGCTTGGGTGGAGA
GGCTATTCGGCTATGACTGGGCACAACAGACAATCGGCTGCTCTGATGCCGCCGTGTTCCGGCTGTCAGC
GCAGGGGCGCCCGGTTCTTTTTGTCAAGACCGACCTGTCCGGTGCCCTGAATGAACTGCAGGACGAGGCA
GCGCGGCTATCGTGGCTGGCCACGACGGGCGTTCCTTGCGCAGCTGTGCTCGACGTTGTCACTGAAGCGG
GAAGGGACTGGCTGCTATTGGGCGAAGTGCCGGGGCAGGATCTCCTGTCATCTCACCTTGCTCCTGCCGA
GAAAGTATCCATCATGGCTGATGCAATGCGGCGGCTGCATACGCTTGATCCGGCTACCTGCCCATTCGAC
CACCAAGCGAAACATCGCATCGAGCGAGCACGTACTCGGATGGAAGCCGGTCTTGTCGATCAGGATGATC
TGGACGAAGAGCATCAGGGGCTCGCGCCAGCCGAACTGTTCGCCAGGCTCAAGGCGCGCATGCCCGACGG
CGAGGATCTCGTCGTGACCCATGGCGATGCCTGCTTGCCGAATATCATGGTGGAAAATGGCCGCTTTTCT
GGATTCATCGACTGTGGCCGGCTGGGTGTGGCGGACCGCTATCAGGACATAGCGTTGGCTACCCGTGATA
TTGCTGAAGAGCTTGGCGGCGAATGGGCTGACCGCTTCCTCGTGCTTTACGGTATCGCCGCTCCCGATTC
GCAGCGCATCGCCTTCTATCGCCTTCTTGACGAGTTCTTCTGAGCGGGACTCTGGGGTTCGAAATGACCG
ACCAAGCGACGCCCAACCTGCCATCACGAGATTTCGATTCCACCGCCGCCTTCTATGAAAGGTTGGGCTT
CGGAATCGTTTTCCGGGACGCCGGCTGGATGATCCTCCAGCGCGGGGATCTCATGCTGGAGTTCTTCGCC
CACCCCAACTTGTTTATTGCAGCTTATAATGGTTACAAATAAAGCAATAGCATCACAAATTTCACAAATA
AAGCATTTTTTTCACTGCATTCTAGTTGTGGTTTGTCCAAACTCATCAATGTATCTTATCATGTCTGTAT
ACCGTCGACCTCTAGCTAGAGCTTGGCGTAATCATGGTCATAGCTGTTTCCTGTGTGAAATTGTTATCCG
CTCACAATTCCACACAACATACGAGCCGGAAGCATAAAGTGTAAAGCCTGGGGTGCCTAATGAGTGAGCT
AACTCACATTAATTGCGTTGCGCTCACTGCCCGCTTTCCAGTCGGGAAACCTGTCGTGCCAGCTGCATTA
ATGAATCGGCCAACGCGCGGGGAGAGGCGGTTTGCGTATTGGGCGCTCTTCCGCTTCCTCGCTCACTGAC
TCGCTGCGCTCGGTCGTTCGGCTGCGGCGAGCGGTATCAGCTCACTCAAAGGCGGTAATACGGTTATCCA
CAGAATCAGGGGATAACGCAGGAAAGAACATGTGAGCAAAAGGCCAGCAAAAGGCCAGGAACCGTAAAAA
GGCCGCGTTGCTGGCGTTTTTCCATAGGCTCCGCCCCCCTGACGAGCATCACAAAAATCGACGCTCAAGT
CAGAGGTGGCGAAACCCGACAGGACTATAAAGATACCAGGCGTTTCCCCCTGGAAGCTCCCTCGTGCGCT
CTCCTGTTCCGACCCTGCCGCTTACCGGATACCTGTCCGCCTTTCTCCCTTCGGGAAGCGTGGCGCTTTC
TCATAGCTCACGCTGTAGGTATCTCAGTTCGGTGTAGGTCGTTCGCTCCAAGCTGGGCTGTGTGCACGAA
CCCCCCGTTCAGCCCGACCGCTGCGCCTTATCCGGTAACTATCGTCTTGAGTCCAACCCGGTAAGACACG
ACTTATCGCCACTGGCAGCAGCCACTGGTAACAGGATTAGCAGAGCGAGGTATGTAGGCGGTGCTACAGA
GTTCTTGAAGTGGTGGCCTAACTACGGCTACACTAGAAGAACAGTATTTGGTATCTGCGCTCTGCTGAAG
CCAGTTACCTTCGGAAAAAGAGTTGGTAGCTCTTGATCCGGCAAACAAACCACCGCTGGTAGCGGTGGTT
TTTTTGTTTGCAAGCAGCAGATTACGCGCAGAAAAAAAGGATCTCAAGAAGATCCTTTGATCTTTTCTAC
GGGGTCTGACGCTCAGTGGAACGAAAACTCACGTTAAGGGATTTTGGTCATGAGATTATCAAAAAGGATC
TTCACCTAGATCCTTTTAAATTAAAAATGAAGTTTTAAATCAATCTAAAGTATATATGAGTAAACTTGGT
CTGACAGTTACCAATGCTTAATCAGTGAGGCACCTATCTCAGCGATCTGTCTATTTCGTTCATCCATAGT
TGCCTGACTCCCCGTCGTGTAGATAACTACGATACGGGAGGGCTTACCATCTGGCCCCAGTGCTGCAATG
ATACCGCGAGACCCACGCTCACCGGCTCCAGATTTATCAGCAATAAACCAGCCAGCCGGAAGGGCCGAGC
GCAGAAGTGGTCCTGCAACTTTATCCGCCTCCATCCAGTCTATTAATTGTTGCCGGGAAGCTAGAGTAAG
TAGTTCGCCAGTTAATAGTTTGCGCAACGTTGTTGCCATTGCTACAGGCATCGTGGTGTCACGCTCGTCG
TTTGGTATGGCTTCATTCAGCTCCGGTTCCCAACGATCAAGGCGAGTTACATGATCCCCCATGTTGTGCA
AAAAAGCGGTTAGCTCCTTCGGTCCTCCGATCGTTGTCAGAAGTAAGTTGGCCGCAGTGTTATCACTCAT
GGTTATGGCAGCACTGCATAATTCTCTTACTGTCATGCCATCCGTAAGATGCTTTTCTGTGACTGGTGAG
TACTCAACCAAGTCATTCTGAGAATAGTGTATGCGGCGACCGAGTTGCTCTTGCCCGGCGTCAATACGGG
ATAATACCGCGCCACATAGCAGAACTTTAAAAGTGCTCATCATTGGAAAACGTTCTTCGGGGCGAAAACT
CTCAAGGATCTTACCGCTGTTGAGATCCAGTTCGATGTAACCCACTCGTGCACCCAACTGATCTTCAGCA
TCTTTTACTTTCACCAGCGTTTCTGGGTGAGCAAAAACAGGAAGGCAAAATGCCGCAAAAAAGGGAATAA
GGGCGACACGGAAATGTTGAATACTCATACTCTTCCTTTTTCAATATTATTGAAGCATTTATCAGGGTTA
TTGTCTCATGAGCGGATACATATTTGAATGTATTTAGAAAAATAAACAAATAGGGGTTCCGCGCACATTT
CCCCGAAAAGTGCCACCTGACGTC
Features (pLannotate 1.2.2; 24 found; start..end, strand, type, name):
     28..80      -  misc_feature   bom (fragment): basis of mobility region from pBR322
    235..614     +  enhancer       CMV enhancer: human cytomegalovirus immediate early enhancer
    615..818     +  promoter       CMV promoter: human cytomegalovirus (CMV) immediate early promoter
    814..847     +  LTR            5' LTR (truncated) (fragment): truncated 5' long terminal repeat (LTR) from HIV-1
    863..881     +  promoter       T7 promoter: promoter for bacteriophage T7 RNA polymerase
   1040..1060    +  CDS            3xFLAG (fragment): three tandem FLAG® epitope tags
   1073..4708    +  CDS            GRM5: GRM5_HUMAN - Also known as GPRC1E, MGLUR5. Experimental evidence at protein level: Swiss-Prot protein existence level 1. G-protein coupled receptor for glutamate. Ligand binding causes a conformation change that triggers signaling via guanine nucleotide-binding proteins (G proteins) and modulates the activity of down-stream effectors. Signaling activates a phosphatidylinositol- calcium second messenger system and generates a calcium-activated chloride current. Plays an important role in the regulation of synaptic plasticity and the modulation of the neural network activity. From Homo sapiens (
   4721..4801    +  CDS            AVPR2 (fragment): V2R_HUMAN - Also known as ADHR, DIR, DIR3, V2R. Experimental evidence at protein level: Swiss-Prot protein existence level 1. Receptor for arginine vasopressin. The activity of this receptor is mediated by G proteins which activate adenylate cyclase. Involved in renal water reabsorption. From Homo sapiens (Human).
   4829..5442    +  CDS            TetR (fragment): tetracycline repressor TetR; tetR from transposon Tn10; TetR binds to the tetracycline operator tetO to inhibit transcription. This inhibition can be relieved by adding tetracycline or doxycycline.
   5594..5827    +  CDS            VP16 AD: transcriptional activation domain of herpes simplex virus protein VP16 (Triezenberg et al., 1988; Cousens et al., 1989); UL48
   5868..6092    +  polyA_signal   bGH poly(A) signal: bovine growth hormone polyadenylation signal
   6096..6117    +  promoter       SV40 promoter (fragment): SV40 enhancer and early promoter
   6138..6566    +  rep_origin     f1 ori (sequence partly withheld): f1 bacteriophage origin of replication; arrow indicates direction of (+) strand synthesis
   6580..6909    +  promoter       SV40 promoter: SV40 enhancer and early promoter
   6976..7767    +  CDS            neo: KKA2_KLEPN - Also known as kan, nptII. Experimental evidence at protein level: Swiss-Prot protein existence level 1. Resistance to kanamycin, neomycin, paromomycin, ribostamycin, butirosin and gentamicin B. From Klebsiella pneumoniae.
   7791..7949    +  CDS            ble (fragment): BLE_KLEPN - Experimental evidence at protein level: Swiss-Prot protein existence level 1. Binding protein with a strong affinity to the bleomycin family of antibiotics. Binds to CL990; an antimitotic-antibiotic compound. From Klebsiella pneumoniae.
   7944..8065    +  polyA_signal   SV40 poly(A) signal: SV40 polyadenylation signal
   8138..8154    -  protein_bind   lac operator: The lac repressor binds to the lac operator to inhibit transcription in E. coli. This inhibition can be relieved by adding lactose or isopropyl-β-D-thiogalactopyranoside (IPTG). lac repressor encoded by lacI
   8162..8192    -  promoter       lac promoter: promoter for the E. coli lac operon
   8207..8228    -  protein_bind   CAP binding site: CAP binding activates transcription in the presence of cAMP. E. coli catabolite activator protein
   8241..8333    -  CDS            lacI (fragment): lac repressor; lacI; The lac repressor binds to the lac operator to inhibit transcription in E. coli. This inhibition can be relieved by adding lactose or isopropyl-β-D-thiogalactopyranoside (IPTG).
   8516..9104    -  rep_origin     ori: high-copy-number ColE1/pMB1/pBR322/pUC origin of replication
   9275..10135   -  CDS            AmpR: β-lactamase; bla; confers resistance to ampicillin, carbenicillin, and related antibiotics
  10136..10240   -  promoter       AmpR promoter: bla
