[The description below was written by a language model from this plasmid's Addgene catalogue record and pLannotate feature annotations shown in this document.]
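Description:
GRM5-Tango is a mammalian expression plasmid from the PRESTO-Tango GPCR collection, built on an "empty Tango" backbone that was originally derived from pcDNA3.1(+). The sequenced record is about 10.3 kb. It is propagated in E. coli as a high-copy plasmid through a ColE1/pUC-type origin with ampicillin selection (AmpR under its bla promoter), and it also carries an f1 phage origin. For selection in mammalian cells, an SV40 early promoter drives a neomycin phosphotransferase gene followed by an SV40 polyadenylation signal, conferring G418 resistance.

The payload is a single fusion reading frame driven by the CMV enhancer/promoter and terminated by the bovine growth hormone poly(A) signal; a T7 promoter lies just upstream of the coding region. An N-terminal FLAG epitope supplied by the backbone precedes the human GRM5 coding sequence (metabotropic glutamate receptor 5, roughly 3.6 kb). GRM5 is followed by a short fragment of the vasopressin V2 receptor (AVPR2) and then by TetR and the VP16 activation domain, which together form the tTA transactivator mentioned in the depositor comments. In the Tango design, the V2 tail is generally included to promote arrestin recruitment, and a protease cleavage site normally separates the receptor from tTA, although no such site is annotated in the feature table.

The stated purpose is parallel screening of receptor activation by transcriptional output. Ligand-induced arrestin translocation to the receptor leads to release of tTA and activation of a reporter, which is supplied separately from this plasmid. The depositor cautions that the site downstream of tTA may be XbaI rather than XhoI in most vectors of this series.
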