Addgene plasmid #66390: GRM5-Tango
Purpose: Expression of G protein-coupled receptors for PRESTO-Tango: parallel receptorome expression and screening via transcriptional output, with transcriptional activation following arrestin translocation
Depositing lab: Bryan Roth. Depositing organization: University of North Carolina at Chapel Hill. Publication: PRESTO-Tango as an open-source resource for interrogation of the druggable human GPCRome. Kroeze WK, Sassano MF, Huang XP, Lansu K, McCorvy JD, Giguere PM, Sciaky N, Roth BL. Nat Struct Mol Biol. 2015 May;22(5):362-9. doi: 10.1038/nsmb.3014. Epub 2015 Apr 20. PubMed 25895059.
Backbone
  Vector backbone: empty Tango
  Backbone size w/o insert (bp): 6632
  Vector type: Mammalian Expression
  Selectable markers: Neomycin (select with G418)
Growth in bacteria
  Bacterial resistance: Ampicillin, 100 μg/mL
  Growth temperature: 37°C
  Growth strain: DH5alpha
  Copy number: High Copy
Gene/Insert
  Gene/Insert name: GRM5
  Species: H. sapiens (human)
  Insert size (bp): 3636
  Entrez Gene: GRM5 (a.k.a. GPRC1E, MGLUR5, PPP1R86, mGlu5)
  Promoter: CMV
  Tag / fusion protein: FLAG (N terminal on backbone)
  Cloning method: Restriction Enzyme; 5′ cloning site NotI (not destroyed); 3′ cloning site XhoI (unknown if destroyed)
  Sequencing primers: 5′ CMV-F; 3′ Tet-R
Terms and licenses: Academic/Nonprofit Terms; Industry Terms: Not Available to Industry
Depositor comments: Please note: Most of the PRESTO-Tango vectors do not contain the XhoI cut site downstream of the tTA sequence and instead carry an XbaI site. If you need to perform an XhoI digest we recommend sequencing with a forward primer at the C-terminus of tTA to determine which of the two sites is present. Suggested primer: 5-gagctccacttagacggcgagg-3. Original backbone was pcDNA3.1(+). These plasmids were generated as part of the Illuminating the Druggable Genome (IDG) program sponsored by the NIH Common Fund. The goal of this program is to identify, gather, and distribute information and resources for proteins that currently are not well-studied yet belong to commonly drug-targeted protein families: protein kinases, non-olfactory G-protein coupled receptors (GPCRs), and ion channels. The IDG program is designed to develop fundamental research tools for understudied proteins, elucidate their function, and disseminate the IDG-related resources and data to the greater scientific community.
How to cite: GRM5-Tango was a gift from Bryan Roth (Addgene plasmid # 66390 ; http://n2t.net/addgene:66390 ; RRID:Addgene_66390)
