>Addgene plasmid #66390 | GRM5-Tango | depositor partial sequence | sequence record 113394 | GRM5
ATGGTGCTGTTGCTGATCCTTTCAGTGCTCCTGCTGAAGGAAGACGTACGGGGCTCCGCCCAGTCCAGCG
AGCGACGGGTGGTGGCTCATATGCCAGGAGACATCATAATCGGGGCATTGTTCAGCGTCCATCACCAGCC
AACTGTCGACAAGGTCCATGAGCGAAAATGCGGCGCGGTACGCGAGCAGTACGGCATTCAAAGGGTGGAG
GCCATGTTGCACACACTGGAGAGAATTAACAGCGATCCTACCTTGCTGCCTAACATTACATTGGGATGCG
AAATCCGCGATTCCTGCTGGCACAGCGCAGTGGCTCTGGAGCAAAGCATTGAATTTATCCGGGATAGTTT
GATCAGCAGCGAAGAGGAGGAGGGACTGGTACGATGCGTTGATGGTAGCAGCAGCTCCTTCAGGTCTAAG
AAACCCATCGTAGGGGTTATCGGGCCTGGATCCTCCTCCGTTGCGATCCAAGTTCAGAACCTGCTGCAAC
TGTTTAATATTCCCCAGATTGCTTATAGTGCAACTTCCATGGACTTGTCCGATAAGACCCTTTTTAAGTA
TTTCATGCGGGTAGTTCCAAGCGACGCTCAGCAGGCAAGGGCCATGGTGGATATCGTGAAGCGCTACAAC
TGGACTTATGTCAGTGCTGTGCATACTGAGGGCAATTATGGGGAGTCCGGAATGGAAGCATTCAAGGACA
TGTCTGCTAAGGAGGGAATCTGCATCGCCCACAGCTACAAGATCTATAGTAACGCTGGGGAGCAGTCCTT
TGATAAGTTGCTGAAAAAGCTCACTAGCCACCTTCCCAAGGCCCGAGTTGTCGCCTGCTTCTGCGAGGGA
ATGACAGTTCGGGGCTTGCTCATGGCTATGCGGAGGCTGGGGTTGGCAGGAGAATTCCTGCTGCTCGGAT
CAGATGGTTGGGCCGATAGATACGACGTCACAGATGGCTACCAAAGGGAAGCAGTTGGAGGCATTACCAT
CAAGCTGCAGTCTCCTGATGTGAAGTGGTTCGACGACTACTACTTGAAGCTGAGGCCCGAGACAAATCAC
AGAAACCCATGGTTCCAAGAGTTTTGGCAACACAGATTTCAATGCAGGCTGGAAGGCTTCCCACAGGAAA
ATTCCAAGTACAATAAGACCTGTAACTCATCACTGACGTTGAAAACTCACCATGTACAGGATTCAAAGAT
GGGATTCGTGATTAATGCTATCTACTCTATGGCCTATGGCCTCCACAATATGCAAATGAGCTTGTGTCCC
GGCTACGCAGGCCTCTGTGACGCAATGAAACCCATAGATGGGCGAAAGTTGCTCGAAAGTCTGATGAAGA
CTAACTTCACCGGAGTGTCCGGCGATACAATCCTGTTTGACGAAAACGGTGATTCTCCTGGACGCTACGA
GATCATGAACTTCAAAGAGATGGGCAAGGATTATTTTGATTATATCAACGTTGGGAGTTGGGATAACGGC
GAATTGAAAATGGACGATGATGAGGTGTGGAGCAAAAAGTCCAACATCATCCGGAGCGTGTGCTCCGAAC
CATGCGAGAAGGGGCAGATTAAGGTGATAAGGAAGGGAGAGGTGAGTTGCTGTTGGACTTGCACCCCTTG
CAAAGAGAACGAGTACGTCTTTGACGAATATACCTGCAAGGCTTGCCAGCTGGGGTCCTGGCCTACGGAT
GATTTGACCGGATGCGATCTGATCCCCGTGCAGTATCTGAGATGGGGCGACCCAGAGCCCATTGCAGCGG
TGGTTTTCGCTTGTCTCGGCCTGCTTGCAACTCTGTTCGTGACTGTTGTATTCATCATTTACCGAGATAC
CCCCGTGGTTAAGAGCAGTTCTAGAGAACTGTGCTACATTATCCTGGCCGGCATATGCCTTGGTTATCTG
TGTACGTTCTGCCTCATTGCCAAACCAAAACAGATCTATTGCTATCTGCAGCGCATTGGGATCGGCCTGT
CTCCCGCCATGTCCTATTCAGCGCTCGTGACCAAAACCAATCGAATCGCGAGGATCCTGGCAGGGTCTAA
GAAAAAAATATGTACCAAGAAACCAAGATTTATGTCCGCCTGTGCCCAGCTCGTGATCGCCTTCATCCTG
ATCTGTATCCAGCTTGGCATTATAGTTGCCCTTTTTATAATGGAGCCCCCAGACATCATGCATGACTACC
CTTCCATCAGGGAAGTGTACCTCATCTGCAATACTACCAATCTGGGGGTGGTAACCCCACTGGGATATAA
TGGCCTCCTGATCCTGAGCTGTACCTTTTACGCGTTTAAGACGCGCAATGTGCCCGCGAATTTTAATGAG
GCCAAATATATTGCTTTTACCATGTATACGACTTGTATAATCTGGCTGGCCTTCGTGCCAATCTATTTTG
GATCCAATTATAAGATAATTACCATGTGCTTTAGCGTTTCCTTGAGCGCCACCGTGGCACTCGGATGCAT
GTTCGTTCCTAAGGTATATATTATTCTGGCTAAACCAGAGCGCAATGTCCGCAGCGCTTTCACGACATCT
ACCGTCGTTAGGATGCATGTGGGAGATGGAAAGTCAAGCAGTGCAGCCAGTAGGAGCAGCAGCCTGGTGA
ATCTGTGGAAACGGCGAGGGAGTAGTGGGGAAACCCTGAGATACAAGGACAGAAGGCTCGCTCAACATAA
AAGCGAGATAGAATGTTTCACCCCCAAGGGGAGCATGGGTAACGGAGGACGCGCTACTATGTCATCTTCA
AATGGAAAGTCCGTGACTTGGGCCCAAAATGAAAAAAGTAGCCGCGGACAACACCTGTGGCAGCGCCTGT
CAATTCATATCAATAAGAAGGAGAACCCCAACCAGACCGCTGTGATCAAACCATTTCCCAAGAGTACAGA
GTCACGGGGGCTGGGAGCTGGCGCCGGAGCCGGAGGAAGTGCGGGCGGCGTGGGGGCCACGGGAGGTGCT
GGATGCGCCGGGGCCGGACCAGGGGGGCCCGAGTCCCCAGATGCGGGCCCCAAAGCTCTGTACGACGTGG
CTGAGGCTGAAGAGCACTTCCCCGCTCCTGCTCGGCCAAGAAGCCCCTCCCCAATTTCAACCTTGTCACA
TCGGGCCGGGTCAGCCTCAAGAACCGATGATGATGTTCCTAGTCTTCATTCCGAACCCGTGGCTCGAAGC
TCCTCCTCTCAGGGCAGCCTGATGGAGCAGATAAGCTCCGTGGTGACAAGATTCACCGCCAACATTTCAG
AATTGAACAGTATGATGCTGTCAACCGCCGCACCCAGTCCTGGTGTTGGCGCACCTCTCTGCAGTAGCTA
TCTGATCCCCAAGGAAATCCAGCTGCCTACTACTATGACCACCTTCGCTGAGATCCAGCCTCTGCCAGCC
ATTGAAGTGACTGGCGGGGCGCAACCAGCTGCAGGCGCTCAGGCTGCTGGCGACGCGGCCAGGGAAAGTC
CAGCCGCTGGACCTGAAGCCGCAGCGGCTAAGCCTGATCTCGAAGAGTTGGTCGCCCTGACCCCGCCAAG
CCCATTCCGGGACTCCGTGGACTCCGGTAGTACTACTCCCAACTCCCCAGTCAGTGAGTCCGCACTTTGT
ATTCCAAGCTCACCCAAGTACGACACTCTGATTATTCGGGATTACACGCAGTCCTCCTCCAGCCTG
