>Addgene plasmid #66390 | GRM5-Tango | addgene partial sequence | sequence record 119975 | CMV-F 5'-CGCAAATGGGCGGTAGGCGTG-3'
CTCTGGCTAACTAGAGAACCCACTGCTTACTGGCTTATCGAAATTAATACGACTCACTATAGGGAGACCC
AAGCTGGCTAGCGTTTAAACTTAAGCTTGGTACCGAGCTCGGATCCACTAGTCCAGTGTGGTGGAATTCT
GCAGATATCCAGCACAGTGGCGGCCGCGCCACCATGAAGACGATCATCGCCCTGAGCTACATCTTCTGCC
TGGTATTCGCCGACTACAAGGACGATGATGACGCCAGCATCGATATGGTGCTGTTGCTGATCCTTTCAGT
GCTCCTGCTGAAGGAAGACGTACGGGGCTCCGCCCAGTCCAGCGAGCGACGGGTGGTGGCTCATATGCCA
GGAGACATCATAATCGGGGCATTGTTCAGCGTCCATCACCAGCCAACTGTCGACAAGGTCCATGAGCGAA
AATGCGGCGCGGTACGCGAGCAGTACGGCATTCAAAGGGTGGAGGCCATGTTGCACACACTGGAGAGAAT
TAACAGCGATCCTACCTTGCTGCCTAACATTACATTGGGATGCGAAATCCGCGATTCCTGCTGGCACAGC
GCAGTGGCTCTGGAGCAAAGCATTGAATTTATCCGGGATAGTTTGATCAGCAGCGAAGAGGAGGAGGGAC
TGGTACGATGCGTTGATGGTAGCAGCAGCTCCTTCAGGTCTAAGAAACCCATCGTAGGGGTTATCGGGCC
TGGATCCTCCTCCGTTGCGATCCAAGTTCAGAACCTGCTGCAACTGTTTAATATTCCCCAGATTGCTTAT
AGTGCAACTTCCATGGACTTGTCCGATAAGACCCTTTTTAAGTATTTCATGCGGGTAGTTCCAAGCGACG
CTCAGCAGGCAAGGGCCATGGTGGATATCGTGAAGCGCTACAACTGGACTTATGTCAGTGCTGTGCATAC
TGAGGGCAATTATGGGGAGTCC
