>Addgene plasmid #66390 | GRM5-Tango | addgene partial sequence | sequence record 119976 | Tet-R 5'-GGCGAGTTTACGGGTTGTTA-3'
GCTCTAATGCGCTGTTAATCACTTTACTTTTATCTAATCTTAGCTGGAAGTACAGGTTCTCACCGGTCGA
TGAAGTGTCCTTGGCCAGGGAGGAGCTGGCGGTGGTGCAGGACTCATCTTGGGGACCCAGGCTGGGTGGG
GTGCGTCCACCGGTATCGATCAGGCTGGAGGAGGACTGCGTGTAATCCCGAATAATCAGAGTGTCGTACT
TGGGTGAGCTTGGAATACAAAGTGCGGACTCACTGACTGGGGAGTTGGGAGTAGTACTACCGGAGTCCAC
GGAGTCCCGGAATGGGCTTGGCGGGGTCAGGGCGACCAACTCTTCGAGATCAGGCTTAGCCGCTGCGGCT
TCAGGTCCAGCGGCTGGACTTTCCCTGGCCGCGTCGCCAGCAGCCTGAGCGCCTGCAGCTGGTTGCGCCC
CGCCAGTCACTTCAATGGCTGGCAGAGGCTGGATCTCAGCGAAGGTGGTCATAGTAGTAGGCAGCTGGAT
TTCCTTGGGGATCAGATAGCTACTGCAGAGAGGTGCGCCAACACCAGGACTGGGTGCGGCGGTTGACAGC
ATCATACTGTTCAATTCTGAAATGTTGGCGGTGAATCTTGTCACCACGGAGCTTATCTGCTCCATCAGGC
TGCCCTGAGAGGAGGAGCTTCGAGCCACGGGTTCGGAATGAAGACTAGGAACATCATCATCGGTTCTTGA
GGCTGACCCGGCCCGATGTGACAAGGTTGAAATTGGGGAGGGGCTTCTTGGCCGAGCAGGAGCGGGGAAG
TGCTCTTCAGCCTCAGCCACGTCGTACAGAGCTTTGGGGCCCGCATCTGGGGACTCGGGCCCCCCTGGTC
CGGCCCCGGCGCATCCAGCACCTCCCGTGGCCCCCACGCCGCCCGCACTTCCTCCGGCTCCGGCGCCAGC
TCCCAGCCCCCGTGACTCTGTACTCTTGGGAAATGGTTTGATCACAGCGGTCTGGTTGGGGTTCTCCTTC
TTATTGA
